>Addgene plasmid #249327 | pCBS-5740 | addgene full sequence | sequence record 496997 | Addgene NGS Result
AAAAAAACCACCGCTACCAGCGGTGGTTTGTTTGCCGGATCAAGAGCTACCAACTCTTTTTCCGAAGGTA
ACTGGCTTCAGCAGAGCGCAGATACCAAATACTGTTCTTCTAGTGTAGCCGTAGTTAGGCCACCACTTCA
AGAACTCTGTAGCACCGCCTACATACCTCGCTCTGCTAATCCTGTTACCAGTGGCTGCTGCCAGTGGCGA
TAAGTCGTGTCTTACCGGGTTGGACTCAAGACGATAGTTACCGGATAAGGCGCAGCGGTCGGGCTGAACG
GGGGGTTCGTGCACACAGCCCAGCTTGGAGCGAACGACCTACACCGAACTGAGATACCTACAGCGTGAGC
TATGAGAAAGCGCCACGCTTCCCGAAGGGAGAAAGGCGGACAGGTATCCGGTAAGCGGCAGGGTCGGAAC
AGGAGAGCGCACGAGGGAGCTTCCAGGGGGAAACGCCTGGTATCTTTATAGTCCTGTCGGGTTTCGCCAC
CTCTGACTTGAGCGTCGATTTTTGTGATGCTCGTCAGGGGGGCGGAGCCTATGGAAAAACGCCAGCAACG
CGGCCTTTTTACGGTTCCTGGCCTTTTGCTGGCCTTTTGCTGGCCTTTTGCTCACATGTTCTTTCCTGCG
TTATCCCCTGATTCTGTGGATAACCGTGCGGGCTGCCAATGTCTTTGAAAAGATAATGTATGATTATGCT
TTCACTCATATTTATACAGAAACTTGATGTTTTCTTTCGAGTATATACAAGGTTATTACATGTACGTTTG
AAGTACAACTCTAGATTTTGTAGTGCCCTCTTGGGCTAGCGGTAAAGGTGCGCATTTTTTCACACCCTAC
AATGTTCTGTTCAAAAGATTTTGGTCAAACGCTGTAGAAGTGAAAGTTGGTGCGCATGTTTCGGCGTTCG
AAACTTCTCCGCAGTGAAAGATAAATGATCTAATCTCCCACAGTTTTCCAGTTTTAGAGCTAGAAATAGC
AAGTTAAAATAAGGCTAGTCCGTTATCAACTTGAAAAAGTGGCACCGAGTCGGTGCTTTTGTTTTTTATG
TCTGGACTGACAGCTGTGGTAGAGCCACAAACAGCCGGTACAAGCAACGATCTCCAGGACCATCTGAATC
ATGCGCGGATGACACGAACTCACGACGGCGATCACAGACATTAACCCACAGTACAGACACTGCGACAACG
TGGCAATTCGTCGCAATACTGGCCAACGGGGTCATCACGGCTCATCATGCGCCAAACAAATGTGTGCAAT
ACACGCTCGGATGACTGCATGATGACCGCACTGACTGGGGACAGCAGATCCACCTAAGCCTGTGAGAGAA
GCAGACACCCGACAGATCAAGGCAGTTAACTAGTGCACTGCAGTACAGCCGATTAAGAATTCCGGTCGAA
AAAAGAAAAGGAGAGGGCCAAGAGGGAGGGCATTGGTGACTATTGAGCACGTGAGTATACGTGATTAAGC
ACACAAAGGCAGCTTGGAGTATGTCTGTTATTAATTTCACAGGTAGTTCTGGTCCATTGGTGAAAGTTTG
CGGCTTGCAGAGCACAGAGGCCGCAGAATGTGCTCTAGATTCCGATGCTGACTTGCTGGGTATTATATGT
GTGCCCAATAGAAAGAGAACAATTGACCCGGTTATTGCAAGGAAAATTTCAAGTCTTGTAAAAGCATATA
AAAATAGTTCAGGCACTCCGAAATACTTGGTTGGCGTGTTTCGTAATCAACCTAAGGAGGATGTTTTGGC
TCTGGTCAATGATTACGGCATTGATATCGTCCAACTGCATGGAGATGAGTCGTGGCAAGAATACCAAGAG
TTCCTCGGTTTGCCAGTTATTAAAAGACTCGTATTTCCAAAAGACTGCAACATACTACTCAGTGCAGCTT
CACAGAAACCTCATTCGTTTATTCCCTTGTTTGATTCAGAAGCAGGTGGGACAGGTGAACTTTTGGATTG
GAACTCGATTTCTGACTGGGTTGGAAGGCAAGAGAGCCCCGAAAGCTTACATTTTATGTTAGCTGGTGGA
CTGACGCCAGAAAATGTTGGTGATGCGCTTAGATTAAATGGCGTTATTGGTGTTGATGTAAGCGGAGGTG
TGGAGACAAATGGTGTAAAAGACTCTAACAAAATAGCAAATTTCGTCAAAAATGCTAAGAAATAGGTTAT
TACTGAGTAGTATTTATTTAAGTATTGTTTGTGCACTTGCCTGCAGGCCTTTTGAAAAGCGAGTAACGAA
GCATCTGTGCTTCATTTTGTAGAACAAAAATGCAACGCGAGAGCGCTAATTTTTCAAACAAAGAATCTGA
GCTGCATTTTTACAGAACAGAAATGCAACGCGAAAGCGCTATTTTACCAACGAAGAATCTGTGCTTCATT
TTTGTAAAACAAAAATGCAACGCGAGAGCGCTAATTTTTCAAACAAAGAATCTGAGCTGCATTTTTACAG
AACAGAAATGCAACGCGAGAGCGCTATTTTACCAACAAAGAATCTATACTTCTTTTTTGTTCTACAAAAA
TGCATCCCGAGAGCGCTATTTTTCTAACAAAGCATCTTAGATTACTTTTTTTCTCCTTTGTGCGCTCTAT
AATGCAGTCTCTTGATAACTTTTTGCACTGTAGGTCCGTTAAGGTTAGAAGAAGGCTACTTTGGTGTCTA
TTTTCTCTTCCATAAAAAAAGCCTGACTCCACTTCCCGCGTTTACTGATTACTAGCGAAGCTGCGGGTGC
ATTTTTTCAAGATAAAGGCATCCCCGATTATATTCTATACCGATGTGGATTGCGCATACTTTGTGAACAG
AAAGTGATAGCGTTGATGATTCTTCATTGGTCAGAAAATTATGAACGGTTTCTTCTATTTTGTCTCTATA
TACTACGTATAGGAAATGTTTACATTTTCGTATTGTTTTCGATTCACTCTATGAATAGTTCTTACTACAA
TTTTTTTGTCTAAAGAGTAATACTAGAGATAAACATAAAAAATGTAGAGGTCGAGTTTAGATGCAAGTTC
AAGGAGCGAAAGGTGGATGGGTAGGTTATATAGGGATATAGCACAGAGATATATAGCAAAGAGATACTTT
TGAGCAATGTTTGTGGAAGCGGTATTCGCAATATTTTAGTAGCTCGTTACAGTCCGGTGCGTTTTTGGTT
TTTTGAAAGTGCGTCATCAGAGCGCTTTTGGTTTTCAAAAGCGCTCTGAAGTTCCTATACTTTCTAGCTA
GAGAATAGGAACTTCCCGAGCGGCCGCGATTATCAAAAAGGATCTTCACCTAGATCCTTTTAAATTAAAA
ATGAAGTTTTAAATCAATCTAAAGTATATATGAGTAAACTTGGTCTGACAGTTACCAATGCTTAATCAGT
GAGGCACCTATCTCAGCGATCTGTCTATTTCGTTCATCCATAGTTGCCTGACTCCCCGTCGTGTAGATAA
CTACGATACGGGAGGGCTTACCATCTGGCCCCAGTGCTGCAATGATACCGCGGGACCCACGCTCACCGGC
TCCAGATTTATCAGCAATAAACCAGCCAGCCGGAAGGGCCGAGCGCAGAAGTGGTCCTGCAACTTTATCC
GCCTCCATCCAGTCTATTAATTGTTGCCGGGAAGCTAGAGTAAGTAGTTCGCCAGTTAATAGTTTGCGCA
ACGTTGTTGCCATTGCTACAGGCATCGTGGTGTCACGCTCGTCGTTTGGTATGGCTTCATTCAGCTCCGG
TTCCCAACGATCAAGGCGAGTTACATGATCCCCCATGTTGTGCAAAAAAGCGGTTAGCTCCTTCGGTCCT
CCGATCGTTGTCAGAAGTAAGTTGGCCGCAGTGTTATCACTCATGGTTATGGCAGCACTGCATAATTCTC
TTACTGTCATGCCATCCGTAAGATGCTTTTCTGTGACTGGTGAGTACTCAACCAAGTCATTCTGAGAATA
GTGTATGCGGCGACCGAGTTGCTCTTGCCCGGCGTCAATACGGGATAATACCGCGCCACATAGCAGAACT
TTAAAAGTGCTCATCATTGGAAAACGTTCTTCGGGGCGAAAACTCTCAAGGATCTTACCGCTGTTGAGAT
CCAGTTCGATGTAACCCACTCGTGCACCCAACTGATCTTCAGCATCTTTTACTTTCACCAGCGTTTCTGG
GTGAGCAAAAACAGGAAGGCAAAATGCCGCAAAAAAGGGAATAAGGGCGACACGGAAATGTTGAATACTC
ATACTCTTCCTTTTTCAATATTATTGAAGCATTTATCAGGGTTATTGTCTCATGAGCGGATACATATTTG
AATGTATTTAGAAAAATAAACAAATAGGGGTTCCGCGCACATTTCCCCGAAAAGTGCCACCTGTCATGAC
CAAAATCCCTTAACGTGAGTTTTCGTTCCACTGAGCGTCAGACCCCGTAGAAAAGATCAAAGGATCTTCT
TGAGATCCTTTTTTTCTGCGCGTAATCTGCTGCTTGCAAAC
Features (pLannotate 1.2.2; 10 found; start..end, strand, type, name):
    606..657     +  rep_origin     RSF ori (fragment): Plasmids containing the RSF 1030 origin of replication can be propagated in E. coli cells that contain additional plasmids with compatible origins.
    672..940     +  promoter       SNR52 promoter: promoter for the S. cerevisiae small nucleolar RNA gene SNR52
    961..1036    +  misc_RNA       gRNA scaffold: guide RNA scaffold for the Streptococcus pyogenes CRISPR/Cas9 system
   1037..1053    +  terminator     SUP4 terminator (fragment): transcription terminator for the S. cerevisiae SUP4 tRNA gene
   1393..1490    +  promoter       TRP1 promoter: S. cerevisiae TRP1
   1491..2165    +  CDS            TRP1: phosphoribosylanthranilate isomerase, required for tryptophan biosynthesis; S. cerevisiae TRP1; yeast auxotrophic marker
   2235..3217    -  rep_origin     2μ ori: yeast 2μ plasmid origin of replication
   3342..4202    -  CDS            AmpR: β-lactamase; bla; confers resistance to ampicillin, carbenicillin, and related antibiotics
   4203..4307    -  promoter       AmpR promoter: bla
   4410..547     +  rep_origin     ori (across the origin): high-copy-number ColE1/pMB1/pBR322/pUC origin of replication
