[The description below was written by a language model from this plasmid's Addgene catalogue record and pLannotate feature annotations shown in this document.]
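Description:
pCBS-5740 is a 4,451-nt E. coli–yeast shuttle plasmid built on a pUC19 backbone and designed to express a single guide RNA in Saccharomyces cerevisiae. In bacteria it replicates from the high-copy ColE1/pUC origin and is selected through the β-lactamase gene (AmpR) driven by its native bla promoter. In yeast it is maintained episomally at high copy by the 2μ origin of replication and selected by tryptophan prototrophy, using the TRP1 gene (phosphoribosylanthranilate isomerase) under its own promoter in a trp1 auxotrophic host. The annotation also picks up a roughly 50-nt fragment matching the RSF origin immediately upstream of the guide cassette. It is too short to act as an origin and is probably residual or homologous sequence.

The payload is a compact RNA polymerase III expression unit. The SNR52 small nucleolar RNA promoter is followed by a 20-nt gap in the annotation that corresponds to the spacer. This is followed by the Streptococcus pyogenes Cas9 guide RNA scaffold and a fragment of the SUP4 tRNA terminator. This SNR52/SUP4 arrangement is the standard way to produce uncapped, non-polyadenylated sgRNAs in budding yeast. The spacer, inserted by Gibson assembly, targets the gene the record calls fcy.

The plasmid carries no Cas9 or other effector gene, so a Cas9-derived protein compatible with the SpCas9 scaffold must be supplied from a separate construct or strain. The associated publication concerns targeted DNA ADP-ribosylation, which causes base mutagenesis in eukaryotes. This suggests the guide directs such an editor to the fcy locus in yeast, although the record does not describe the partner effector or the readout.
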