Addgene plasmid #249327: pCBS-5740
Purpose: Expresses sgRNA targeting the fcy gene in S. cerevisiae
Depositing lab: Chase Beisel. Depositing organization: Helmholtz-Zentrum fuer Infektionsforschung (HZI). Publication: Targeted DNA ADP-ribosylation triggers templated repair in bacteria and base mutagenesis in eukaryotes. Gupta D, Patinios C, Bassett HV, Kibe A, Collins SP, Kamm C, Wang Y, Zhao C, Vollen K, Toussaint C, Calvin I, Cullot G, Aird EJ, Polkoff KM, Nguyen-Vo TP, Migur A, Schut F, Al'Abri IS, Achmedov T, Del Re A, Corn JE, Saliba AE, Crook N, Stepanova AN, Alonso JM, Beisel CL. Nat Biotechnol. 2025 Sep 4. doi: 10.1038/s41587-025-02802-w. PubMed 40908325.
Backbone
  Vector backbone: pUC19
  Vector type: Yeast Expression
  Selectable markers: TRP1
Growth in bacteria
  Bacterial resistance: Ampicillin, 100 μg/mL
  Growth temperature: 37°C
  Growth strain: DH5alpha
  Copy number: High Copy
Gene/Insert
  Gene/Insert name: sgRNA targeting fcy
  gRNA/shRNA sequence: TAATCTCCCACAGTTTTCCA
  Species: Synthetic
  Mutation: N/A
  Cloning method: Gibson Cloning
Terms and licenses: Academic/Nonprofit Terms; Industry Terms: Not Available to Industry
How to cite: pCBS-5740 was a gift from Chase Beisel (Addgene plasmid # 249327 ; http://n2t.net/addgene:249327 ; RRID:Addgene_249327)
